Addgene plasmid #175470: MSNA-c028
Purpose: Protein expression in bacterial cells. FERM domain, M1-E346. Contains H288A point mutation that reduces binding to CD44.
Depositing lab: Opher Gileadi. Depositing organization: University of Oxford. Publication: Discovery of FERM domain protein-protein interaction inhibitors for MSN and CD44 as a potential therapeutic approach for Alzheimer's disease. Du Y, Bradshaw WJ, Leisner TM, Annor-Gyamfi JK, Qian K, Bashore FM, Sikdar A, Nwogbo FO, Ivanov AA, Frye SV, Gileadi O, Brennan PE, Levey AI, Axtman AD, Pearce KH, Fu H, Katis VL. J Biol Chem. 2023 Oct 20:105382. doi: 10.1016/j.jbc.2023.105382. PubMed 37866628.
Backbone
  Vector backbone: pNIC28-Bsa4
  Vector type: Bacterial Expression
Growth in bacteria
  Bacterial resistance: Kanamycin, 50 μg/mL
  Growth temperature: 37°C
  Growth strain: DH5alpha
  Copy number: High Copy
Gene/Insert
  Gene/Insert name: MSN (alt name: HEL70|IMD50)
  Species: H. sapiens (human)
  Mutation: H288A
  Entrez Gene: MSN (a.k.a. HEL70, IMD50)
  Tag / fusion protein: His6-TEV (N terminal on insert)
  Cloning method: Ligation Independent Cloning
Terms and licenses: Academic/Nonprofit Terms; Industry Terms: Not Available to Industry
Depositor comments: Ligation-independent cloning 5' site GTACTTCCAATCCAT; 3' site TATCCACCTTTACT. Gileadi lab uses BL21(DE3)-R3-pRARE2 cells for expression.
How to cite: MSNA-c028 was a gift from Opher Gileadi (Addgene plasmid # 175470 ; http://n2t.net/addgene:175470 ; RRID:Addgene_175470)
