[The description below was written by a language model from this plasmid's Addgene catalogue record and pLannotate feature annotations shown in this document.]
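Description:
MSNA-c028 is a bacterial expression plasmid built on the pNIC28-Bsa4 backbone, a pET-style T7 vector designed for ligation-independent cloning. It encodes the FERM domain of human moesin (MSN), residues M1 to E346, carrying an H288A point mutation that the record describes as reducing binding to CD44. The insert is fused at its N terminus to a His6 tag followed by a TEV protease site, allowing nickel-affinity purification and subsequent tag removal. The automated annotation labels the coding region as a fragment matching mouse moesin. This reflects the close similarity of the orthologues rather than the catalogued species, which is human. It also does not mark the N-terminal tag explicitly. The short His-tag and T7 gene 10-derived fragments annotated downstream of the insert appear to be backbone remnants lying before the T7 terminator, and the record does not indicate that they are part of the expressed protein.

Expression is driven by a T7 promoter with an adjacent lac operator and the T7 gene 10 ribosome binding site. A plasmid-borne lacI gene supplies repressor, so transcription is held off until induction with IPTG in a host providing T7 RNA polymerase. The depositor notes use of a BL21(DE3) derivative with rare-codon supplementation. The plasmid replicates from a ColE1/pMB1-type origin, with bom and rop elements also annotated, although the catalogue lists it as high copy. Selection is by kanamycin resistance, and an f1 origin is also present. The tetracycline-resistance fragments are non-functional pBR322 remnants. The construct serves to produce a binding-deficient mutant FERM domain, in the context of work on inhibitors of the moesin–CD44 interaction.
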