Features (pLannotate 1.2.2; 19 found; start..end, strand, type, name):
     12..34      +  RBS            RBS: efficient ribosome binding site from bacteriophage T7 gene 10 (Olins and Rangwala, 1989)
    108..1082    +  CDS            Msn (fragment): MOES_MOUSE - Experimental evidence at protein level: Swiss-Prot protein existence level 1. Ezrin-radixin-moesin (ERM) family protein that connects the actin cytoskeleton to the plasma membrane and thereby regulates the structure and function of specific domains of the cell cortex. Tethers actin filaments by oscillating between a resting and an activated state providing transient interactions between moesin and the actin cytoskeleton (By similarity). Once phosphorylated on its C-terminal threonine, moesin is activated leading to interaction with F-actin and cytoskeletal rearrangement (By simila
   1211..1228    +  CDS            9xHis (fragment): 9xHis affinity tag
   1238..1287    +  CDS            SET1 (fragment): solubility-enhancement tag derived from T7 phage gene 10B
   1295..1342    +  terminator     T7 terminator: transcription terminator for bacteriophage T7 RNA polymerase
   1379..1807    +  rep_origin     f1 ori (sequence partly withheld): f1 bacteriophage origin of replication; arrow indicates direction of (+) strand synthesis
   1860..1917    +  promoter       AmpR promoter (fragment): bla
   1926..2741    -  CDS            KanR: aminoglycoside phosphotransferase; aph(3')-Ia; confers resistance to kanamycin in bacteria or G418 (Geneticin®) in eukaryotes
   2863..3451    +  rep_origin     ori: high-copy-number ColE1/pMB1/pBR322/pUC origin of replication
   3637..3776    -  misc_feature   bom: basis of mobility region from pBR322
   3878..4069    -  CDS            rop: Rop protein, which maintains plasmids at low copy number; rop
   4086..4466    +  CDS            YPB1_ECOLX: Protein predicted: Swiss-Prot protein existence level 4. From Escherichia coli.
   4538..4829    -  CDS            TcR (fragment): tetracycline efflux protein; tet; confers resistance to tetracycline
   4844..4865    -  protein_bind   CAP binding site: CAP binding activates transcription in the presence of cAMP. E. coli catabolite activator protein
   4878..5960    -  CDS            lacI: lac repressor; lacI; The lac repressor binds to the lac operator to inhibit transcription in E. coli. This inhibition can be relieved by adding lactose or isopropyl-β-D-thiogalactopyranoside (IPTG).
   5961..6038    -  promoter       lacI promoter: lacI
   6046..6325    -  CDS            TcR (fragment): tetracycline efflux protein; tet; confers resistance to tetracycline
   6347..6365    +  promoter       T7 promoter: promoter for bacteriophage T7 RNA polymerase
   6366..6390    +  protein_bind   lac operator: The lac repressor binds to the lac operator to inhibit transcription in E. coli. This inhibition can be relieved by adding lactose or isopropyl-β-D-thiogalactopyranoside (IPTG). lac repressor encoded by lacI
>Addgene plasmid #175470 | MSNA-c028 | addgene full sequence | sequence record 353161 | Addgene NGS Result
CTAGAAATAATTTTGTTTAACTTTAAGAAGGAGATATACATATGCACCATCATCATCATCATTCTTCTGG
TGTAGATCTGGGTACCGAGAACCTGTACTTCCAATCCATGCCCAAAACGATCAGTGTGCGTGTGACCACC
ATGGATGCAGAGCTGGAGTTTGCCATCCAGCCCAACACCACCGGGAAGCAGCTATTTGACCAGGTGGTGA
AAACTATTGGCTTGAGGGAAGTTTGGTTCTTTGGTCTGCAGTACCAGGACACTAAAGGTTTCTCCACCTG
GCTGAAACTCAATAAGAAGGTGACTGCCCAGGATGTGCGGAAGGAAAGCCCCCTGCTCTTTAAGTTCCGT
GCCAAGTTCTACCCTGAGGATGTGTCCGAGGAATTGATTCAGGACATCACTCAGCGCCTGTTCTTTCTGC
AAGTGAAAGAGGGCATTCTCAATGATGATATTTACTGCCCGCCTGAGACCGCTGTGCTGCTGGCCTCGTA
TGCTGTCCAGTCTAAGTATGGCGACTTCAATAAGGAAGTGCATAAGTCTGGCTACCTGGCCGGAGACAAG
TTGCTCCCGCAGAGAGTCCTGGAACAGCACAAACTCAACAAGGACCAGTGGGAGGAGCGGATCCAGGTGT
GGCATGAGGAACACCGTGGCATGCTCAGGGAGGATGCTGTCCTGGAATATCTGAAGATTGCTCAAGATCT
GGAGATGTATGGTGTGAACTACTTCAGCATCAAGAACAAGAAAGGCTCAGAGCTGTGGCTGGGGGTGGAT
GCCCTGGGTCTCAACATCTATGAGCAGAATGACAGACTAACTCCCAAGATAGGCTTCCCCTGGAGTGAAA
TCAGGAACATCTCTTTCAATGATAAGAAATTTGTCATCAAGCCCATTGACAAAAAAGCCCCGGACTTCGT
CTTCTATGCTCCCCGGCTGCGGATTAACAAGCGGATCTTGGCCTTGTGCATGGGGAACGCTGAACTATAC
ATGCGCCGTCGCAAGCCTGATACCATTGAGGTGCAGCAGATGAAGGCACAGGCCCGGGAGGAGAAGCACC
AGAAGCAGATGGAGCGTGCTATGCTGGAAAATGAGAAGAAGAAGCGTGAAATGGCAGAGAAGGAGAAAGA
GAAGATTGAACGGGAGAAGGAGGAGTGACAGTAAAGGTGGATACGGATCCGAATTCGAGCTCCGTCGACA
AGCTTGCGGCCGCACTCGAGCACCACCACCACCACCACTGAGATCCGGCTGCTAACAAAGCCCGAAAGGA
AGCTGAGTTGGCTGCTGCCACCGCTGAGCAATAACTAGCATAACCCCTTGGGGCCTCTAAACGGGTCTTG
AGGGGTTTTTTGCTGAAAGGAGGAACTATATCCGGATTGGCGAATGGG
[124 nt withheld, positions 1379-1502]
C
[91 nt withheld, positions 1504-1594]
A
[49 nt withheld, positions 1596-1644]
CCTTTGACGTTGGAGTCCACGTTCTTT
[37 nt withheld, positions 1672-1708]
ACCCTATCTCGGTCTATTCTTTTGATTTATAAGGGATTTTGCCGATTTCGGCCTATTGGTTAAAAAATGA
GCTGATTTAACAAAAATTTAACGCGAATTTTAACAAAATATTAACGCTTACAATTTAGGTGGCACTTTTC
GGGGAAATGTGCGCGGAACCCCTATTTGTTTATTTTTCTAAATACATTCAAATATGTATCCGCTCATGAA
TTAATTCTTAGAAAAACTCATCGAGCATCAAATGAAACTGCAATTTATTCATATCAGGATTATCAATACC
ATATTTTTGAAAAAGCCGTTTCTGTAATGAAGGAGAAAACTCACCGAGGCAGTTCCATAGGATGGCAAGA
TCCTGGTATCGGTCTGCGATTCCGACTCGTCCAACATCAATACAACCTATTAATTTCCCCTCGTCAAAAA
TAAGGTTATCAAGTGAGAAATCACCATGAGTGACGACTGAATCCGGTGAGAATGGCAAAAGTTTATGCAT
TTCTTTCCAGACTTGTTCAACAGGCCAGCCATTACGCTCGTCATCAAAATCACTCGCATCAACCAAACCG
TTATTCATTCGTGATTGCGCCTGAGCGAGACGAAATACGCGATCGCTGTTAAAAGGACAATTACAAACAG
GAATCGAATGCAACCGGCGCAGGAACACTGCCAGCGCATCAACAATATTTTCACCTGAATCAGGATATTC
TTCTAATACCTGGAATGCTGTTTTCCCGGGGATCGCAGTGGTGAGTAACCATGCATCATCAGGAGTACGG
ATAAAATGCTTGATGGTCGGAAGAGGCATAAATTCCGTCAGCCAGTTTAGTCTGACCATCTCATCTGTAA
CATCATTGGCAACGCTACCTTTGCCATGTTTCAGAAACAACTCTGGCGCATCGGGCTTCCCATACAATCG
ATAGATTGTCGCACCTGATTGCCCGACATTATCGCGAGCCCATTTATACCCATATAAATCAGCATCCATG
TTGGAATTTAATCGCGGCCTAGAGCAAGACGTTTCCCGTTGAATATGGCTCATAACACCCCTTGTATTAC
TGTTTATGTAAGCAGACAGTTTTATTGTTCATGACCAAAATCCCTTAACGTGAGTTTTCGTTCCACTGAG
CGTCAGACCCCGTAGAAAAGATCAAAGGATCTTCTTGAGATCCTTTTTTTCTGCGCGTAATCTGCTGCTT
GCAAACAAAAAAACCACCGCTACCAGCGGTGGTTTGTTTGCCGGATCAAGAGCTACCAACTCTTTTTCCG
AAGGTAACTGGCTTCAGCAGAGCGCAGATACCAAATACTGTCCTTCTAGTGTAGCCGTAGTTAGGCCACC
ACTTCAAGAACTCTGTAGCACCGCCTACATACCTCGCTCTGCTAATCCTGTTACCAGTGGCTGCTGCCAG
TGGCGATAAGTCGTGTCTTACCGGGTTGGACTCAAGACGATAGTTACCGGATAAGGCGCAGCGGTCGGGC
TGAACGGGGGGTTCGTGCACACAGCCCAGCTTGGAGCGAACGACCTACACCGAACTGAGATACCTACAGC
GTGAGCTATGAGAAAGCGCCACGCTTCCCGAAGGGAGAAAGGCGGACAGGTATCCGGTAAGCGGCAGGGT
CGGAACAGGAGAGCGCACGAGGGAGCTTCCAGGGGGAAACGCCTGGTATCTTTATAGTCCTGTCGGGTTT
CGCCACCTCTGACTTGAGCGTCGATTTTTGTGATGCTCGTCAGGGGGGCGGAGCCTATGGAAAAACGCCA
GCAACGCGGCCTTTTTACGGTTCCTGGCCTTTTGCTGGCCTTTTGCTCACATGTTCTTTCCTGCGTTATC
CCCTGATTCTGTGGATAACCGTATTACCGCCTTTGAGTGAGCTGATACCGCTCGCCGCAGCCGAACGACC
GAGCGCAGCGAGTCAGTGAGCGAGGAAGCGGAAGAGCGCCTGATGCGGTATTTTCTCCTTACGCATCTGT
GCGGTATTTCACACCGCAATGGTGCACTCTCAGTACAATCTGCTCTGATGCCGCATAGTTAAGCCAGTAT
ACACTCCGCTATCGCTACGTGACTGGGTCATGGCTGCGCCCCGACACCCGCCAACACCCGCTGACGCGCC
CTGACGGGCTTGTCTGCTCCCGGCATCCGCTTACAGACAAGCTGTGACCGTCTCCGGGAGCTGCATGTGT
CAGAGGTTTTCACCGTCATCACCGAAACGCGCGAGGCAGCTGCGGTAAAGCTCATCAGCGTGGTCGTGAA
GCGATTCACAGATGTCTGCCTGTTCATCCGCGTCCAGCTCGTTGAGTTTCTCCAGAAGCGTTAATGTCTG
GCTTCTGATAAAGCGGGCCATGTTAAGGGCGGTTTTTTCCTGTTTGGTCACTGATGCCTCCGTGTAAGGG
GGATTTCTGTTCATGGGGGTAATGATACCGATGAAACGAGAGAGGATGCTCACGATACGGGTTACTGATG
ATGAACATGCCCGGTTACTGGAACGTTGTGAGGGTAAACAACTGGCGGTATGGATGCGGCGGGACCAGAG
AAAAATCACTCAGGGTCAATGCCAGCGCTTCGTTAATACAGATGTAGGTGTTCCACAGGGTAGCCAGCAG
CATCCTGCGATGCAGATCCGGAACATAATGGTGCAGGGCGCTGACTTCCGCGTTTCCAGACTTTACGAAA
CACGGAAACCGAAGACCATTCATGTTGTTGCTCAGGTCGCAGACGTTTTGCAGCAGCAGTCGCTTCACGT
TCGCTCGCGTATCGGTGATTCATTCTGCTAACCAGTAAGGCAACCCCGCCAGCCTAGCCGGGTCCTCAAC
GACAGGAGCACGATCATGCGCACCCGTGGGGCCGCCATGCCGGCGATAATGGCCTGCTTCTCGCCGAAAC
GTTTGGTGGCGGGACCAGTGACGAAGGCTTGAGCGAGGGCGTGCAAGATTCCGAATACCGCAAGCGACAG
GCCGATCATCGTCGCGCTCCAGCGAAAGCGGTCCTCGCCGAAAATGACCCAGAGCGCTGCCGGCACCTGT
CCTACGAGTTGCATGATAAAGAAGACAGTCATAAGTGCGGCGACGATAGTCATGCCCCGCGCCCACCGGA
AGGAGCTGACTGGGTTGAAGGCTCTCAAGGGCATCGGTCGAGATCCCGGTGCCTAATGAGTGAGCTAACT
TACATTAATTGCGTTGCGCTCACTGCCCGCTTTCCAGTCGGGAAACCTGTCGTGCCAGCTGCATTAATGA
ATCGGCCAACGCGCGGGGAGAGGCGGTTTGCGTATTGGGCGCCAGGGTGGTTTTTCTTTTCACCAGTGAG
ACGGGCAACAGCTGATTGCCCTTCACCGCCTGGCCCTGAGAGAGTTGCAGCAAGCGGTCCACGCTGGTTT
GCCCCAGCAGGCGAAAATCCTGTTTGATGGTGGTTAACGGCGGGATATAACATGAGCTGTCTTCGGTATC
GTCGTATCCCACTACCGAGATATCCGCACCAACGCGCAGCCCGGACTCGGTAATGGCGCGCATTGCGCCC
AGCGCCATCTGATCGTTGGCAACCAGCATCGCAGTGGGAACGATGCCCTCATTCAGCATTTGCATGGTTT
GTTGAAAACCGGACATGGCACTCCAGTCGCCTTCCCGTTCCGCTATCGGCTGAATTTGATTGCGAGTGAG
ATATTTATGCCAGCCAGCCAGACGCAGACGCGCCGAGACAGAACTTAATGGGCCCGCTAACAGCGCGATT
TGCTGGTGACCCAATGCGACCAGATGCTCCACGCCCAGTCGCGTACCGTCTTCATGGGAGAAAATAATAC
TGTTGATGGGTGTCTGGTCAGAGACATCAAGAAATAACGCCGGAACATTAGTGCAGGCAGCTTCCACAGC
AATGGCATCCTGGTCATCCAGCGGATAGTTAATGATCAGCCCACTGACGCGTTGCGCGAGAAGATTGTGC
ACCGCCGCTTTACAGGCTTCGACGCCGCTTCGTTCTACCATCGACACCACCACGCTGGCACCCAGTTGAT
CGGCGCGAGATTTAATCGCCGCGACAATTTGCGACGGCGCGTGCAGGGCCAGACTGGAGGTGGCAACGCC
AATCAGCAACGACTGTTTGCCCGCCAGTTGTTGTGCCACGCGGTTGGGAATGTAATTCAGCTCCGCCATC
GCCGCTTCCACTTTTTCCCGCGTTTTCGCAGAAACGTGGCTGGCCTGGTTCACCACGCGGGAAACGGTCT
GATAAGAGACACCGGCATACTCTGCGACATCGTATAACGTTACTGGTTTCACATTCACCACCCTGAATTG
ACTCTCTTCCGGGCGCTATCATGCCATACCGCGAAAGGTTTTGCGCCATTCGATGGTGTCCGGGATCTCG
ACGCTCTCCCTTATGCGACTCCTGCATTAGGAAGCAGCCCAGTAGTAGGTTGAGGCCGTTGAGCACCGCC
GCCGCAAGGAATGGTGCATGCAAGGAGATGGCGCCCAACAGTCCCCCGGCCACGGGGCCTGCCACCATAC
CCACGCCGAAACAAGCGCTCATGAGCCCGAAGTGGCGAGCCCGATCTTCCCCATCGGTGATGTCGGCGAT
ATAGGCGCCAGCAACCGCACCTGTGGCGCCGGTGATGCCGGCCACGATGCGTCCGGCGTAGAGGATCGAG
ATCTCGATCCCGCGAAATTAATACGACTCACTATAGGGGAATTGTGAGCGGATAACAATTCCCCT
