>Addgene plasmid #175470 | MSNA-c028 | depositor partial sequence | sequence record 340381 | Coding sequence (including tags)
CATATGCACCATCATCATCATCATTCTTCTGGTGTAGATCTGGGTACCGAGAACCTGTACTTCCAATCCA
TGCCCAAAACGATCAGTGTGCGTGTGACCACCATGGATGCAGAGCTGGAGTTTGCCATCCAGCCCAACAC
CACCGGGAAGCAGCTATTTGACCAGGTGGTGAAAACTATTGGCTTGAGGGAAGTTTGGTTCTTTGGTCTG
CAGTACCAGGACACTAAAGGTTTCTCCACCTGGCTGAAACTCAATAAGAAGGTGACTGCCCAGGATGTGC
GGAAGGAAAGCCCCCTGCTCTTTAAGTTCCGTGCCAAGTTCTACCCTGAGGATGTGTCCGAGGAATTGAT
TCAGGACATCACTCAGCGCCTGTTCTTTCTGCAAGTGAAAGAGGGCATTCTCAATGATGATATTTACTGC
CCGCCTGAGACCGCTGTGCTGCTGGCCTCGTATGCTGTCCAGTCTAAGTATGGCGACTTCAATAAGGAAG
TGCATAAGTCTGGCTACCTGGCCGGAGACAAGTTGCTCCCGCAGAGAGTCCTGGAACAGCACAAACTCAA
CAAGGACCAGTGGGAGGAGCGGATCCAGGTGTGGCATGAGGAACACCGTGGCATGCTCAGGGAGGATGCT
GTCCTGGAATATCTGAAGATTGCTCAAGATCTGGAGATGTATGGTGTGAACTACTTCAGCATCAAGAACA
AGAAAGGCTCAGAGCTGTGGCTGGGGGTGGATGCCCTGGGTCTCAACATCTATGAGCAGAATGACAGACT
AACTCCCAAGATAGGCTTCCCCTGGAGTGAAATCAGGAACATCTCTTTCAATGATAAGAAATTTGTCATC
AAGCCCATTGACAAAAAAGCCCCGGACTTCGTCTTCTATGCTCCCCGGCTGCGGATTAACAAGCGGATCT
TGGCCTTGTGCATGGGGAACGCTGAACTATACATGCGCCGTCGCAAGCCTGATACCATTGAGGTGCAGCA
GATGAAGGCACAGGCCCGGGAGGAGAAGCACCAGAAGCAGATGGAGCGTGCTATGCTGGAAAATGAGAAG
AAGAAGCGTGAAATGGCAGAGAAGGAGAAAGAGAAGATTGAACGGGAGAAGGAGGAGTGACAGTAAAGGT
GGATACGGATCCGAA
